Addgene plasmid #224171: AiP13362 - pAAV-AiE0868m-minBG-SYFP2-P2A-3XFLAG-10aa-H2B-WPRE3-BGHpA (Alias: CN3362)
Purpose: AiE0868m is an enhancer sequence, designed to drive AAV-mediated transgene expression in striatal cholinergic neurons (weak)
Depositing lab: Allen Institute for Brain Science & Jonathan Ting. Depositing organization: Allen Institute. Publication: Enhancer AAV toolbox for accessing and perturbing striatal cell types and circuits. Hunker AC, Wirthlin ME, Gill G, Johansen NJ, Hooper M, Omstead V, Vargas S, Lerma MN, Taskin N, Weed N, Laird WD, Bishaw YM, Bendrick JL, Gore BB, Ben-Simon Y, Opitz-Araya X, Martinez RA, Way SW, Thyagarajan B, Otto S, Sanchez REA, Alexander JR, Amaya A, Amster A, Arbuckle J, Ayala A, Baker PM, Barcelli T, Barta S, Bertagnolli D, Bielstein C, Bishwakarma P, Bowlus J, Boyer G, Brouner K, Casian B, Casper T, Chakka AB, Chakrabarty R, Chong P, Clark M, Colbert K, Daniel S, Dawe T, Departee M, DiValentin P, Donadio NP, Dotson NI, Dwivedi D, Egdorf T, Fliss T, Gary A, Goldy J, Grasso C, Groce EL, Gudsnuk K, Han W, Haradon Z, Hastings S, Helback O, Ho WV, Huang C, Johnson T, Jones DL, Juneau Z, Kenney J, Leibly M, Li S, Liang E, Loeffler H, Lusk NA, Madigan Z, Malloy J, Malone J, McCue R, Melchor J, Mich JK, Moosman S, Morin E, Naidoo R, Newman D, Ngo K, Nguyen K, Oster AL, Ouellette B, Oyama AA, Pena N, Pham T, Phillips E, Pom C, Potekhina L, Ransford S, Ray PL, Reding M, Rette DF, Reynoldson C, Rimorin C, Sigler AR, Rocha DB, Ronellenfitch K, Ruiz A, Sawyer L, Sevigny JP, Shapovalova NV, Shepard N, Shulga L, Soliman S, Staats B, Taormina MJ, Tieu M, Wang Y, Wilkes J, Wood T, Zhou T, Williford A, Dee N, Mollenkopf T, Ng L, Esposito L, Kalmbach BE, Yao S, Ariza J, Collman F, Mufti S, Smith K, Waters J, Ersing I, Patrick M, Zeng H, Lein ES, Kojima Y, Horwitz G, Owen SF, Levi BP, Daigle TL, Tasic B, Bakken TE, Ting JT. Neuron. 2025 May 21;113(10):1507-1524.e17. doi: 10.1016/j.neuron.2025.04.035. PubMed 40403704.
Backbone
  Vector backbone: rAAV
  Vector type: AAV
Growth in bacteria
  Bacterial resistance: Ampicillin, 100 μg/mL
  Growth temperature: 30°C
  Growth strain: NEB Stable
  Copy number: High Copy
Gene/Insert
  Gene/Insert name: SYFP2-P2A-3XFLAG-10aa-H2B
  Species: Synthetic
  Cloning method: Restriction Enzyme; 5′ cloning site unknown (unknown if destroyed)
Terms and licenses: Academic/Nonprofit Terms; Industry Terms: Not Available to Industry
Depositor comments: Allen Institute plasmid alias: CN3362 . This work supported by NIH BRAIN Initiative grant UF1MH128339.
How to cite: AiP13362 - pAAV-AiE0868m-minBG-SYFP2-P2A-3XFLAG-10aa-H2B-WPRE3-BGHpA (Alias: CN3362) was a gift from Allen Institute for Brain Science & Jonathan Ting (Addgene plasmid # 224171 ; http://n2t.net/addgene:224171 ; RRID:Addgene_224171)
