[The description below was written by a language model from this plasmid's Addgene catalogue record and pLannotate feature annotations shown in this document.]
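Description:
AiP13362 (alias CN3362) is a recombinant AAV transfer plasmid of about 5.3 kb from an enhancer-AAV toolbox aimed at striatal cell types. It is maintained in bacteria through a high-copy ColE1/pUC-type origin and an ampicillin resistance cassette (AmpR promoter and β-lactamase), and the backbone also carries an f1 phage origin plus short remnants of pBR322 bom and rop. The expression cassette is bracketed by AAV2 inverted terminal repeats, which direct replication and packaging of the intervening DNA into AAV capsids. The automated annotation finds a complete ITR on the 3′ side but only two short fragments on the 5′ side. This may reflect incomplete annotation or sequencing of a repeat-rich region, but the record does not resolve it. The listed recombination-deficient host strain fits the known instability of ITRs.

According to the construct name, transcription is driven by the AiE0868m enhancer placed upstream of a minimal beta-globin promoter (minBG). Neither element is annotated in the feature table, but both presumably lie in the unannotated region between the 5′ ITR and the reporter. The open reading frame encodes SYFP2, a fast-maturing monomeric yellow fluorescent protein, followed by a P2A self-cleaving peptide and a 3xFLAG tag joined through a 10-amino-acid linker to human histone H2B. One transcript therefore yields a soluble fluorescent reporter and a separate, chromatin-bound, epitope-tagged nuclear marker that could be used for antibody detection or nuclear labelling. A shortened WPRE (WPRE3, annotated as two fragments) boosts post-transcriptional expression, and a bovine growth hormone polyadenylation signal terminates the transcript. The depositor describes the enhancer as designed to drive AAV-mediated transgene expression in striatal cholinergic neurons, with weak activity.
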