Features (pLannotate 1.2.2; 16 found; start..end, strand, type, name):
     12..39      +  repeat_region  AAV2 ITR (fragment): inverted terminal repeat of adeno-associated virus serotype 2 inverted
     68..95      +  repeat_region  AAV2 ITR (fragment): inverted terminal repeat of adeno-associated virus serotype 2 inverted
    789..1505    +  CDS            SYFP2: SYFP2 is a basic (constitutively fluorescent) yellow fluorescent protein published in 2006, derived from Aequorea victoria. It is reported to be a very rapidly-maturing monomer with moderate acid sensitivity.
   1584..1649    +  CDS            3xFLAG: three tandem FLAG® epitope tags, followed by an enterokinase cleavage site
   1680..2057    +  CDS            H2B: human histone H2B; HIST1H2BJ
   2091..2248    +  misc_feature   WPRE (fragment): woodchuck hepatitis virus posttranscriptional regulatory element
   2254..2334    +  misc_feature   WPRE (fragment): woodchuck hepatitis virus posttranscriptional regulatory element
   2351..2462    +  polyA_signal   bGH poly(A) signal: bovine growth hormone polyadenylation signal
   2580..2720    +  repeat_region  AAV2 ITR: inverted terminal repeat of adeno-associated virus serotype 2 inverted
   2725..2776    -  misc_feature   bom (fragment): basis of mobility region from pBR322
   2795..3250    +  rep_origin     f1 ori (sequence partly withheld): f1 bacteriophage origin of replication; arrow indicates direction of (+) strand synthesis
   3251..3300    -  misc_feature   bom (fragment): basis of mobility region from pBR322
   3402..3437    -  CDS            rop (fragment): Rop protein, which maintains plasmids at low copy number; rop
   3532..3636    +  promoter       AmpR promoter: bla
   3637..4497    +  CDS            AmpR: β-lactamase; bla; confers resistance to ampicillin, carbenicillin, and related antibiotics
   4668..5256    +  rep_origin     ori: high-copy-number ColE1/pMB1/pBR322/pUC origin of replication
>Addgene plasmid #224171 | AiP13362 - pAAV-AiE0868m-minBG-SYFP2-P2A-3XFLAG-10aa-H2B-WPRE3-BGHpA (Alias: CN3362) | addgene full sequence | sequence record 446905 | Addgene NGS Result
CCTGCAGGCAGCTGCGCGCTCGCTCGCTCACTGAGGCCGCCCGGGCGTCGGGCGACCTTTGGTCGCCCGG
CCTCAGTGAGCGAGCGAGCGCGCAGAGAGGGAGTGGCCAACTCCATCACTAGGGGTTCCTGCGGCCGCAC
GCGTAGCCTTCTCACTCTGTTTCTGCCTGATATAGAGGATTATGTAGGCTTTTTTATGGAGTGAGAACCT
AGACGCTACTGAAACATTTATCCGTATGTCCCTTACTATAGCTGTTAGCAACAGTATATCATACTCACTG
TGGTTGCCCCAGGCAGAAGATAAATCCATGGGCAAAATGCCACTAAAAGCTAATCCAAAAATATTCTCAA
GGAGAGATGAGGAGTGCTGTGCAAAGGAAGGATTAATCAGTCCAGGACCACTTGTGTGTGTTGAACTCAG
TGTCCCACTGTGCCCTCTTATACCACCTGGGCTTTCCCTCAAAGCTGTTAGGATGATTACATTATAATTG
GGAATCTATTTATGGAATCACGTGCTTGATGTCTGTCTGTGCCCACAGCCCCCTTGTTCCTTTGCCTAGG
TGAGCATATGCAATATAGTAGGTTCTTGGTAAACATTTATTGAACAAATAAATGAACGTTCAGCAAACTA
AGAAGTCTGGCAGTTTCTTTTCCTGTTTAAAATTCTAAGTCAGCTGCTTGTCTTTGGACGAGCTCGGGCT
GGGCATAAAAGTCAGGGCAGAGCCATCTATTGCTTACATTTGCTTCTGGGATCCAGATCTTTCGAAGCTA
GCGCTACCGGTCGCCACCATGGTCTCCAAGGGCGAGGAGCTGTTCACCGGGGTGGTGCCCATCCTGGTCG
AGCTGGACGGCGATGTCAACGGCCACAAGTTCAGCGTGTCCGGCGAGGGCGAGGGCGATGCCACCTACGG
CAAGCTGACCCTGAAGCTGATCTGCACCACCGGCAAGCTGCCCGTGCCCTGGCCCACCCTCGTGACCACC
CTGGGCTACGGCGTGCAGTGCTTCGCCCGCTACCCCGACCACATGAAGCAGCACGACTTCTTCAAGTCCG
CCATGCCCGAAGGCTACGTCCAGGAGCGCACCATCTTCTTCAAAGACGACGGCAACTACAAGACCCGCGC
CGAGGTGAAGTTCGAGGGCGACACCCTGGTGAACCGCATCGAGCTGAAGGGCATCGACTTCAAGGAGGAC
GGCAACATCCTGGGGCACAAGCTGGAGTACAACTACAACAGCCACAACGTCTATATCACCGCCGACAAGC
AGAAGAACGGCATCAAGGCCAACTTCAAGATCCGCCACAACATCGAGGACGGCGGCGTGCAGCTCGCCGA
CCACTACCAGCAGAACACCCCCATCGGCGACGGCCCCGTGCTGCTGCCCGACAACCACTACCTGAGCTAC
CAGTCCAAGCTGAGCAAAGACCCCAACGAGAAGCGCGATCACATGGTCCTGCTGGAGTTCGTGACCGCCG
CCGGGATCACTCTCGGCATGGACGAGCTGTACAAGGGCTCTGGTGCTACCAACTTCTCACTGTTGAAACA
GGCAGGGGATGTAGAGGAGAATCCAGGGCCTGGTGCTAGTGGAGACTACAAAGACCATGACGGAGATTAT
AAAGATCATGACATCGATTACAAGGATGACGATGACAAGTCCGGACTCAGATCTGGAGGCTCCGGAGGCC
CAGAGCCAGCGAAGTCTGCTCCCGCCCCGAAAAAGGGCTCCAAGAAGGCGGTGACTAAGGCGCAGAAGAA
AGGCGGCAAGAAGCGCAAGCGCAGCCGCAAGGAGAGCTATTCCATCTATGTGTACAAGGTTCTGAAGCAG
GTCCACCCTGACACCGGCATTTCGTCCAAGGCCATGGGCATCATGAATTCGTTTGTGAACGACATTTTCG
AGCGCATCGCAGGAGAGGCTTCCCGCCTGGCGCATTACAACAAGCGCTCGACCATCACCTCCCGGGAGAT
CCAGACGGCCGTGCGCCTGCTGCTGCCTGGGGAGTTGGCCAAGCACGCCGTGTCCGAGGGTACTAAGGCC
ATCACCAAGTACACCAGCGCTAAGTAATGAGGCGCGCCGCGGCCGCGAATTCGATATCATAATCAACCTC
TGGATTACAAAATTTGTGAAAGATTGACTGGTATTCTTAACTATGTTGCTCCTTTTACGCTATGTGGATA
CGCTGCTTTAATGCCTTTGTATCATGCTATTGCTTCCCGTATGGCTTTCATTTTCTCCTCCTTGTATAAA
TCCTGGTTAGTTCTTGCCACGGCGGAACTCATCGCCGCCTGCCTTGCCCGCTGCTGGACAGGGGCTCGGC
TGTTGGGCACTGACAATTCCGTGGCTCGAGAGATCTTCGACTGTGCCTTCTAGTTGCCAGCCATCTGTTG
TTTGCCCCTCCCCCGTGCCTTCCTTGACCCTGGAAGGTGCCACTCCCACTGTCCTTTCCTAATAAAATGA
GGAAATTGCATCGCATTGTCTGAGTAGGTGTCATTCTATTCTGGGGGGTGGGGTGGGGCAGGACAGCAAG
GGGGAGGATTGGGAAGACAATAGCAGGCATGAGATCTCACGTGCGGACCGAGCGGCCGCAGGAACCCCTA
GTGATGGAGTTGGCCACTCCCTCTCTGCGCGCTCGCTCGCTCACTGAGGCCGGGCGACCAAAGGTCGCCC
GACGCCCGGGCTTTGCCCGGGCGGCCTCAGTGAGCGAGCGAGCGCGCAGCTGCCTGCAGGGGCGCCTGAT
GCGGTATTTTCTCCTTACGCATCTGTGCGGTATTTCACACCGCATA
[95 nt withheld, positions 2777-2871]
T
[46 nt withheld, positions 2873-2918]
C
[141 nt withheld, positions 2920-3060]
CCTTTGACGTTGGAGTCCACGTTCTTT
[37 nt withheld, positions 3088-3124]
ACTCTATCTCGGGCTATTCTTTTGATTTATAAGGGATTTTGCCGATTTCGGTCTATTGGTTAAAAAATGA
GCTGATTTAACAAAAATTTAACGCGAATTTTAACAAAATATTAACGTTTACAATTTTATGGTGCACTCTC
AGTACAATCTGCTCTGATGCCGCATAGTTAAGCCAGCCCCGACACCCGCCAACACCCGCTGACGCGCCCT
GACGGGCTTGTCTGCTCCCGGCATCCGCTTACAGACAAGCTGTGACCGTCTCCGGGAGCTGCATGTGTCA
GAGGTTTTCACCGTCATCACCGAAACGCGCGAGACGAAAGGGCCTCGTGATACGCCTATTTTTATAGGTT
AATGTCATGATAATAATGGTTTCTTAGACGTCAGGTGGCACTTTTCGGGGAAATGTGCGCGGAACCCCTA
TTTGTTTATTTTTCTAAATACATTCAAATATGTATCCGCTCATGAGACAATAACCCTGATAAATGCTTCA
ATAATATTGAAAAAGGAAGAGTATGAGTATTCAACATTTCCGTGTCGCCCTTATTCCCTTTTTTGCGGCA
TTTTGCCTTCCTGTTTTTGCTCACCCAGAAACGCTGGTGAAAGTAAAAGATGCTGAAGATCAGTTGGGTG
CACGAGTGGGTTACATCGAACTGGATCTCAACAGCGGTAAGATCCTTGAGAGTTTTCGCCCCGAAGAACG
TTTTCCAATGATGAGCACTTTTAAAGTTCTGCTATGTGGCGCGGTATTATCCCGTATTGACGCCGGGCAA
GAGCAACTCGGTCGCCGCATACACTATTCTCAGAATGACTTGGTTGAGTACTCACCAGTCACAGAAAAGC
ATCTTACGGATGGCATGACAGTAAGAGAATTATGCAGTGCTGCCATAACCATGAGTGATAACACTGCGGC
CAACTTACTTCTGACAACGATCGGAGGACCGAAGGAGCTAACCGCTTTTTTGCACAACATGGGGGATCAT
GTAACTCGCCTTGATCGTTGGGAACCGGAGCTGAATGAAGCCATACCAAACGACGAGCGTGACACCACGA
TGCCTGTAGCAATGGCAACAACGTTGCGCAAACTATTAACTGGCGAACTACTTACTCTAGCTTCCCGGCA
ACAATTAATAGACTGGATGGAGGCGGATAAAGTTGCAGGACCACTTCTGCGCTCGGCCCTTCCGGCTGGC
TGGTTTATTGCTGATAAATCTGGAGCCGGTGAGCGTGGGTCTCGCGGTATCATTGCAGCACTGGGGCCAG
ATGGTAAGCCCTCCCGTATCGTAGTTATCTACACGACGGGGAGTCAGGCAACTATGGATGAACGAAATAG
ACAGATCGCTGAGATAGGTGCCTCACTGATTAAGCATTGGTAACTGTCAGACCAAGTTTACTCATATATA
CTTTAGATTGATTTAAAACTTCATTTTTAATTTAAAAGGATCTAGGTGAAGATCCTTTTTGATAATCTCA
TGACCAAAATCCCTTAACGTGAGTTTTCGTTCCACTGAGCGTCAGACCCCGTAGAAAAGATCAAAGGATC
TTCTTGAGATCCTTTTTTTCTGCGCGTAATCTGCTGCTTGCAAACAAAAAAACCACCGCTACCAGCGGTG
GTTTGTTTGCCGGATCAAGAGCTACCAACTCTTTTTCCGAAGGTAACTGGCTTCAGCAGAGCGCAGATAC
CAAATACTGTTCTTCTAGTGTAGCCGTAGTTAGGCCACCACTTCAAGAACTCTGTAGCACCGCCTACATA
CCTCGCTCTGCTAATCCTGTTACCAGTGGCTGCTGCCAGTGGCGATAAGTCGTGTCTTACCGGGTTGGAC
TCAAGACGATAGTTACCGGATAAGGCGCAGCGGTCGGGCTGAACGGGGGGTTCGTGCACACAGCCCAGCT
TGGAGCGAACGACCTACACCGAACTGAGATACCTACAGCGTGAGCTATGAGAAAGCGCCACGCTTCCCGA
AGGGAGAAAGGCGGACAGGTATCCGGTAAGCGGCAGGGTCGGAACAGGAGAGCGCACGAGGGAGCTTCCA
GGGGGAAACGCCTGGTATCTTTATAGTCCTGTCGGGTTTCGCCACCTCTGACTTGAGCGTCGATTTTTGT
GATGCTCGTCAGGGGGGCGGAGCCTATGGAAAAACGCCAGCAACGCGGCCTTTTTACGGTTCCTGGCCTT
TTGCTGGCCTTTTGCTCACATGT
